>Addgene plasmid #43529 | III-ATCG | depositor partial sequence | sequence record 58794 | III-ATCG sequence 426 bps
CGTCTCGGCTCACCCCAGAGCAGGTCGTGGCAATCGCCTCCAACATTGGCGGGAAACAGGCACTCGAGAC
TGTCCAGCGCCTGCTTCCCGTGCTGTGCCAAGCGCACGGACTCACCCCAGAGCAGGTCGTGGCCATTGCC
TCGAATGGAGGGGGCAAACAGGCGTTGGAAACCGTACAACGATTGCTGCCGGTGCTGTGCCAAGCGCACG
GCCTCACCCCAGAGCAGGTCGTGGCGATCGCAAGCCACGACGGAGGAAAGCAAGCCTTGGAAACAGTACA
GAGGCTGTTGCCTGTGCTGTGCCAAGCGCACGGATTAACCCCAGAGCAGGTCGTGGCAATCGCGAGCAAT
AACGGCGGAAAACAGGCTTTGGAAACGGTGCAGAGGCTCCTTCCAGTGCTGTGCCAAGCGCACGGACTCA
GAGACG
