>Addgene plasmid #43529 | III-ATCG | addgene partial sequence | sequence record 61466 | M13-F20 5'-TGTAAAACGACGGCCAGT-3'
GCGATTGGGCCCTCTGATGCATGCTCGAGCGGCCGCCAGTGTGATGGATATCTGCAGAATTCGCCCTTGC
CGTCCTAGCGCGTCTCGGCTCACCCCAGAGCAGGTCGTGGCAATCGCCTCCAACATTGGCGGGAAACAGG
CACTCGAGACTGTCCAGCGCCTGCTTCCCGTGCTGTGCCAAGCGCACGGACTCACCCCAGAGCAGGTCGT
GGCCATTGCCTCGAATGGAGGGGGCAAACAGGCGTTGGAAACCGTACAACGATTGCTGCCGGTGCTGTGC
CAAGCGCACGGCCTCACCCCAGAGCAGGTCGTGGCGATCGCAAGCCACGACGGAGGAAAGCAAGCCTTGG
AAACAGTACAGAGGCTGTTGCCTGTGCTGTGCCAAGCGCACGGATTAACCCCAGAGCAGGTCGTGGCAAT
CGCGAGCAATAACGGCGGAAAACAGGCTTTGGAAACGGTGCAGAGGCTCCTTCCAGTGCTGTGCCAAGCG
CACGGACTCAGAGACGTGGGCACAGGAAAGAAGGGCGAATTCCAGCACACTGGCGGCCGTTACTAGTGGA
TCCGAGCTCGGTACCAAGCTTGATGCATAGCTTGAGTATTCTATAGTGTCACCTAAATAGCTTGGCGTAA
TCATGGTCATAGCTGTTTCCTGTGTGAAATTGTTATCCGCTCACAATTCCACACAACATACGAGCCGGAA
GCATAAAGTGTAAAGCCTGGGGTGCCTAATGAGTGAGCTAACTCACATTAATTGCGTTGCGCTCACTGCC
CGCTTTCCAGTCGGGAAACCTGTCGTGCCAGCTGCATTAATGAATCGGCCAACGCGCGGGGAGAGGCGGT
TTGCGTATTGGGCGCTCTTCCG
