[The description below was written by a language model from this plasmid's Addgene catalogue record.]
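Description:
III-ATCG is a bacterial cloning plasmid built on the commercial pCRII-TOPO backbone (about 4.0 kb without insert), into which a 426 bp synthetic fragment was introduced by TOPO cloning. It is maintained at high copy number in E. coli and carries both ampicillin and kanamycin resistance, the dual-marker arrangement characteristic of this backbone. The insert is flanked by T7 and M13-reverse priming sites, which the record lists for sequence verification. No feature table is provided, so the origin of replication and other backbone elements are not individually documented here, and nothing in the record indicates a promoter intended to express the insert in any host. The plasmid appears to serve purely as a storage and propagation vehicle for the synthetic fragment.

The record does not spell out what the insert encodes, but the plasmid was deposited alongside a publication describing a TALEN genome-editing system for generating human stem cell-based disease models. In that context, the name suggests a pre-assembled module of a TALE repeat array: "ATCG" plausibly denotes four consecutive repeat units specifying those target bases, and "III" plausibly denotes the position of this block within the array. An insert of 426 bp is consistent with roughly four TALE repeats of about 100 bp each plus short flanks. This reading is an inference from the name, size and publication rather than a stated fact. On that interpretation, the plasmid would be one member of a library of multimer building blocks, from which chosen fragments are combined into a full-length DNA-binding domain and joined to a nuclease domain in a separate expression vector to produce custom TALENs.
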