Addgene plasmid #43529: III-ATCG
Depositing lab: Chad Cowan & Kiran Musunuru. Depositing organization: Harvard University. Publication: A TALEN Genome-Editing System for Generating Human Stem Cell-Based Disease Models. Ding Q, Lee YK, Schaefer EA, Peters DT, Veres A, Kim K, Kuperwasser N, Motola DL, Meissner TB, Hendriks WT, Trevisan M, Gupta RM, Moisan A, Banks E, Friesen M, Schinzel RT, Xia F, Tang A, Xia Y, Figueroa E, Wann A, Ahfeldt T, Daheron L, Zhang F, Rubin LL, Peng LF, Chung RT, Musunuru K, Cowan CA. Cell Stem Cell. 2012 Dec 12. pii: S1934-5909(12)00645-5. doi: 10.1016/j.stem.2012.11.011. PubMed 23246482.
Backbone
  Vector backbone: pCRII-TOPO
  Backbone manufacturer: Invitrogen
  Backbone size w/o insert (bp): 3973
  Vector type: Bacterial Cloning
Growth in bacteria
  Bacterial resistance: Ampicillin and Kanamycin, 100 & 50 μg/mL
  Growth temperature: 37°C
  Growth strain: Top10
  Copy number: High Copy
Gene/Insert
  Gene/Insert name: III-ATCG
  Species: Synthetic
  Insert size (bp): 426
  Cloning method: TOPO Cloning
  Sequencing primers: 5′ T7; 3′ M13-rev
Terms and licenses: Academic/Nonprofit Terms; Industry Terms: Not Available to Industry
How to cite: III-ATCG was a gift from Chad Cowan & Kiran Musunuru (Addgene plasmid # 43529 ; http://n2t.net/addgene:43529 ; RRID:Addgene_43529)
